>Addgene plasmid #158797 | pPP378 | addgene full sequence | sequence record 309517 | Addgene NGS Result
GCCTGGCCCTGAGAGAGTTGCAGCAAGCGGTCCACGCTGGTTTGCCCCAGCAGGCGAAAATCCTGTTTGA
TGGTGGTTAACGGCGGGATATAACATGAGCTGTCTTCGGTATCGTCGTATCCCACTACCGAGATGTCCGC
ACCAACGCGCAGCCCGGACTCGGTAATGGCGCGCATTGCGCCCAGCGCCATCTGATCGTTGGCAACCAGC
ATCGCAGTGGGAACGATGCCCTCATTCAGCATTTGCATGGTTTGTTGAAAACCGGACATGGCACTCCAGT
CGCCTTCCCGTTCCGCTATCGGCTGAATTTGATTGCGAGTGAGATATTTATGCCAGCCAGCCAGACGCAG
ACGCGCCGAGACAGAACTTAATGGGCCCGCTAACAGCGCGATTTGCTGGTGACCCAATGCGACCAGATGC
TCCACGCCCAGTCGCGTACCGTCTTCATGGGAGAAAATAATACTGTTGATGGGTGTCTGGTCAGAGACAT
CAAGAAATAACGCCGGAACATTAGTGCAGGCAGCTTCCACAGCAATGGCATCCTGGTCATCCAGCGGATA
GTTAATGATCAGCCCACTGACGCGTTGCGCGAGAAGATTGTGCACCGCCGCTTTACAGGCTTCGACGCCG
CTTCGTTCTACCATCGACACCACCACGCTGACACCCAGTTGATCGGCGCGAGATTTAATCGCCGCGACAA
TTTGCGACGGCGCGTGCAGGGCCAGACTGGAGGTGGCAACGCCAATCAGCAACGACTGTTTGCCCGCCAG
TTGTTGTGCCACGCGGTTGGGAATGTAATTCAGCTCCGCCATCGCCGCTTCCACTTTTTCCCGCGTTTTC
GCAGAAACGTGGCTGGCCTGGTTCACCACGCGGGAAACGGTCTGATAAGAGACACCGGCATACTCTGCGA
CATCGTATAACGTTACTGGTTTCACATTCACCACCCTGAATTGACTCTCTTCCGGGCGCTATCATGCCAT
ACCGCGAAAGGTTTTGCGCCATTCGATGGTGTCCGGGATCTCGACGCTCTCCCTTATGCGACTCCTGCAT
TAGGAAATTAATACGACTCACTATAGGGGAATTGTGAGCGGATAACAATTCCCCTGTAGAAATAATTTTG
TTTAACTTTAATAAGGAGATATACCATGGCGGACACCCCAACACTGTTCACACAGTTCCTCCGACACCAT
CTACCAGGGCAACGCTTTCGTAAGGATATCCTAAAGCAAGCTGGCCGAATCCTTGCCAACAAAGGAGAAG
ACGCCACGATTGCGTTCTTGAGAGGAAAGAGCGAAGAATCGCCACCAGATTTTCAACCGCCCGTGAAGTG
TCCTATCATAGCGTGCAGTAGGCCGCTCACGGAATGGCCAATTTATCAAGCCTCGGTGGCTATACAAGGC
TACGTTTATGGACAAAGCCTTGCCGAGTTTGAGGCTTCGGATCCAGGATGTAGCAAAGATGGTTTGCTTG
GGTGGTTTGATAAAACCGGAGTCTGCACTGACTACTTCTCCGTCCAAGGTCTAAACCTGATCTTCCAGAA
TGCTCGCAAGCGCTATATCGGAGTCCAGACGAAAGTCACAAATCGCAACGAAAAGCGCCACAAAAAGCTC
AAGCGGATCAACGCTAAGCGTATAGCCGAAGGATTGCCTGAACTAACTTCTGATGAGCCAGAGTCAGCCT
TAGATGAAACTGGGCACTTGATTGATCCACCCGGCCTAAACACTAACATCTACTGCTACCAACAGGTAAG
TCCTAAACCTTTAGCACTCTCCGAAGTGAATCAATTGCCAACGGCTTACGCAGGGTACTCCACGAGTGGA
GACGATCCCATACAACCGATGGTTACGAAAGATCGTCTTAGTATTTCAAAGGGCCAGCCAGGGTATATCC
CGGAGCACCAGAGAGCATTACTTTCCCAGAAAAAACATCGCCGTATGCGTGGCTATGGCCTCAAGGCCAG
AGCACTGCTAGTGATCGTAAGAATCCAAGATGACTGGGCTGTAATCGACTTACGTTCGTTGCTGCGGAAC
GCCTACTGGCGTCGTATTGTGCAGACAAAAGAGCCAAGTACAATCACGAAGTTACTCAAACTAGTGACTG
GGGATCCTGTACTAGACGCCACAAGGATGGTTGCAACTTTCACATATAAACCAGGCATAGTTCAGGTGCG
TTCAGCGAAGTGCCTCAAGAACAAGCAAGGTTCTAAGCTTTTCTCGGAGCGCTACCTCAATGAGACGGTA
AGCGTTACTAGCATCGCCCTAGGGAGCAATAACCTGGTTGCGGTTGCGACTTATCGTCTTGTCAACGGCA
ACACCCCTGAGTTGCTTCAACGGTTCACCTTACCAAGTCATTTAGTAAAGGATTTCGAGCGGTACAAGCA
AGCTCATGACACACTAGAAGACTCCATCCAGAAAACCGCCGTAGCGAGCTTGCCGCAAGGTCAGCAAACA
GAAATAAGAATGTGGTCCATGTACGGGTTTAGAGAGGCACAGGAACGTGTTTGCCAAGAACTCGGATTAG
CTGATGGCTCGATCCCATGGAATGTCATGACAGCTACGTCAACGATTCTCACGGATCTATTTCTGGCACG
TGGCGGAGATCCGAAAAAGTGTATGTTCACTTCTGAGCCTAAGAAGAAAAAAAACTCCAAACAGGTCTTG
TACAAGATTCGAGACAGAGCCTGGGCCAAAATGTATCGGACTCTTCTGTCGAAAGAGACGCGAGAAGCTT
GGAACAAGGCACTGTGGGGGCTCAAGAGAGGCTCTCCTGATTATGCACGCTTGTCCAAACGTAAAGAAGA
GCTGGCTCGTCGCTGCGTCAACTATACGATTAGCACGGCTGAGAAGAGAGCCCAATGCGGTCGGACCATC
GTTGCTCTGGAGGATCTCAACATTGGTTTCTTCCATGGTAGAGGGAAACAAGAACCTGGGTGGGTTGGAT
TATTCACGCGGAAGAAGGAAAATCGATGGCTCATGCAGGCTTTGCATAAAGCGTTCTTAGAGCTTGCACA
CCATCGTGGCTACCACGTTATAGAGGTCAATCCAGCCTACACGTCACAAACGTGTCCGGTGTGTAGGCAT
TGTGACCCAGACAACCGTGACCAGCATAATCGAGAAGCTTTCCACTGCATAGGATGCGGGTTCCGTGGTA
ATGCTGATCTCGATGTGGCGACCCACAACATCGCGATGGTTGCAATTACCGGAGAATCGCTCAAGCGTGC
GAGAGGCTCGGTGGCGTCAAAAACCCCGCAGCCTCTCGCGGCTGAACATCACCATCACCATCACTAAGTC
GAACAGAAAGTAATCGTATTGTACACGGCCGCATAATCGAAATTAATACGACTCACTATAGGGGAATTGT
GAGCGGATAACAATTCCCCATCTTAGTATATTAGTTAAGTATAAGAAGGAGATATACATATGGCAGATCT
CAATTGGATATCGGCCGGCCACGCGATCGCTGACGTCGGTACCCTCGAGTCTGGTAAAGAAACCGCTGCT
GCGAAATTTGAACGCCAGCACATGGACTCGTCTACTAGCGCAGCTTAATTAACCTAGGCTGCTGCCACCG
CTGAGCAATAACTAGCATAACCCCTTGGGGCCTCTAAACGGGTCTTGAGGGGTTTTTTGCTGAAACCTCA
GGCATTTGAGAAGCACACGGTCACACTGCTTCCGGTAGTCAATAAACCGGTAAACCAGCAATAGACATAA
GCGGCTATTTAACGACCCTGCCCTGAACCGACGACAAGCTGACGACCGGGTCAGCGCAAGTGGCACTTTT
CGGGGAAATGTGCGCGGAACCCCTATTTGTTTATTTTTCTAAATACATTCAAATATGTATCCGCTCATGA
ATTAATTCTTAGAAAAACTCATCGAGCATCAAATGAAACTGCAATTTATTCATATCAGGATTATCAATAC
CATATTTTTGAAAAAGCCGTTTCTGTAATGAAGGAGAAAACTCACCGAGGCAGTTCCATAGGATGGCAAG
ATCCTGGTATCGGTCTGCGATTCCGACTCGTCCAACATCAATACAACCTATTAATTTCCCCTCGTCAAAA
ATAAGGTTATCAAGTGAGAAATCACCATGAGTGACGACTGAATCCGGTGAGAATGGCAAAAGTTTATGCA
TTTCTTTCCAGACTTGTTCAACAGGCCAGCCATTACGCTCGTCATCAAAATCACTCGCATCAACCAAACC
GTTATTCATTCGTGATTGCGCCTGAGCGAGACGAAATACGCGGTCGCTGTTAAAAGGACAATTACAAACA
GGAATCGAATGCAACCGGCGCAGGAACACTGCCAGCGCATCAACAATATTTTCACCTGAATCAGGATATT
CTTCTAATACCTGGAATGCTGTTTTCCCGGGGATCGCAGTGGTGAGTAACCATGCATCATCAGGAGTACG
GATAAAATGCTTGATGGTCGGAAGAGGCATAAATTCCGTCAGCCAGTTTAGTCTGACCATCTCATCTGTA
ACATCATTGGCAACGCTACCTTTGCCATGTTTCAGAAACAACTCTGGCGCATCGGGCTTCCCATACAATC
GATAGATTGTCGCACCTGATTGCCCGACATTATCGCGAGCCCATTTATACCCATATAAATCAGCATCCAT
GTTGGAATTTAATCGCGGCCTAGAGCAAGACGTTTCCCGTTGAATATGGCTCATACTCTTCCTTTTTCAA
TATTATTGAAGCATTTATCAGGGTTATTGTCTCATGAGCGGATACATATTTGAATGTATTTAGAAAAATA
AACAAATAGGCATGCAGCGCTCTTCCGCTTCCTCGCTCACTGACTCGCTACGCTCGGTCGTTCGACTGCG
GCGAGCGGTGTCAGCTCACTCAAAAGCGGTAATACGGTTATCCACAGAATCAGGGGATAAAGCCGGAAAG
AACATGTGAGCAAAAAGCAAAGCACCGGAAGAAGCCAACGCCGCAGGCGTTTTTCCATAGGCTCCGCCCC
CCTGACGAGCATCACAAAAATCGACGCTCAAGCCAGAGGTGGCGAAACCCGACAGGACTATAAAGATACC
AGGCGTTTCCCCCTGGAAGCTCCCTCGTGCGCTCTCCTGTTCCGACCCTGCCGCTTACCGGATACCTGTC
CGCCTTTCTCCCTTCGGGAAGCGTGGCGCTTTCTCATAGCTCACGCTGTTGGTATCTCAGTTCGGTGTAG
GTCGTTCGCTCCAAGCTGGGCTGTGTGCACGAACCCCCCGTTCAGCCCGACCGCTGCGCCTTATCCGGTA
ACTATCGTCTTGAGTCCAACCCGGTAAGACACGACTTATCGCCACTGGCAGCAGCCATTGGTAACTGATT
TAGAGGACTTTGTCTTGAAGTTATGCACCTGTTAAGGCTAAACTGAAAGAACAGATTTTGGTGAGTGCGG
TCCTCCAACCCACTTACCTTGGTTCAAAGAGTTGGTAGCTCAGCGAACCTTGAGAAAACCACCGTTGGTA
GCGGTGGTTTTTCTTTATTTATGAGATGATGAATCAATCGGTCTATCAAGTCAACGAACAGCTATTCCGT
TACTCTAGATTTCAGTGCAATTTATCTCTTCAAATGTAGCACCTGAAGTCAGCCCCATACGATATAAGTT
GTAATTCTCATGTTAGTCATGCCCCGCGCCCACCGGAAGGAGCTGACTGGGTTGAAGGCTCTCAAGGGCA
TCGGTCGAGATCCCGGTGCCTAATGAGTGAGCTAACTTACATTAATTGCGTTGCGCTCACTGCCCGCTTT
CCAGTCGGGAAACCTGTCGTGCCAGCTGCATTAATGAATCGGCCAACGCGCGGGGAGAGGCGGTTTGCGT
ATTGGGCGCCAGGGTGGTTTTTCTTTTCACCAGTGAGACGGGCAACAGCTGATTGCCCTTCACC
Features (pLannotate 1.2.2; 18 found; start..end, strand, type, name):
    936..1013    -  promoter       lacI promoter: lacI
   1021..1056    -  CDS            TcR (fragment): tetracycline efflux protein; tet; confers resistance to tetracycline
   1059..1077    +  promoter       T7 promoter: promoter for bacteriophage T7 RNA polymerase
   1078..1102    +  protein_bind   lac operator: The lac repressor binds to the lac operator to inhibit transcription in E. coli. This inhibition can be relieved by adding lactose or isopropyl-β-D-thiogalactopyranoside (IPTG). lac repressor encoded by lacI
   1117..1139    +  RBS            RBS: efficient ribosome binding site from bacteriophage T7 gene 10 (Olins and Rangwala, 1989)
   3267..3284    +  CDS            7xHis (fragment): 6xHis affinity tag
   3334..3352    +  promoter       T7 promoter: promoter for bacteriophage T7 RNA polymerase
   3353..3377    +  protein_bind   lac operator: The lac repressor binds to the lac operator to inhibit transcription in E. coli. This inhibition can be relieved by adding lactose or isopropyl-β-D-thiogalactopyranoside (IPTG). lac repressor encoded by lacI
   3486..3527    +  CDS            S-Tag (fragment): affinity and epitope tag derived from pancreatic ribonuclease A
   3557..3574    +  CDS            SET1 (fragment): solubility-enhancement tag derived from T7 phage gene 10B
   3582..3629    +  terminator     T7 terminator: transcription terminator for bacteriophage T7 RNA polymerase
   3793..3850    +  promoter       AmpR promoter (fragment): bla
   3859..4674    -  CDS            KanR: aminoglycoside phosphotransferase; aph(3')-Ia; confers resistance to kanamycin in bacteria or G418 (Geneticin®) in eukaryotes
   4675..4766    -  promoter       AmpR promoter: bla
   4782..5531    -  rep_origin     RSF ori: Plasmids containing the RSF 1030 origin of replication can be propagated in E. coli cells that contain additional plasmids with compatible origins.
   5614..5678    -  CDS            TcR (fragment): tetracycline efflux protein; tet; confers resistance to tetracycline
   5693..5714    -  protein_bind   CAP binding site: CAP binding activates transcription in the presence of cAMP. E. coli catabolite activator protein
   5727..935     -  CDS            lacI (across the origin): lac repressor; lacI; The lac repressor binds to the lac operator to inhibit transcription in E. coli. This inhibition can be relieved by adding lactose or isopropyl-β-D-thiogalactopyranoside (IPTG).
