[The description below was written by a language model from this plasmid's Addgene catalogue record and pLannotate feature annotations shown in this document.]
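Description:
pPP378 is a bacterial expression plasmid built on the pRSF-Duet1 backbone for producing a catalytically inactivated CasΦ-1 protein in E. coli and purifying it. It replicates from the RSF 1030 origin, which is recorded as high copy and is compatible with other common origins, so the plasmid can coexist with additional plasmids in the same cell. Selection is by kanamycin through an aminoglycoside phosphotransferase gene. The backbone also carries lacI with its own promoter, supplying the lac repressor that keeps the expression cassettes off until induction.

The insert, dCasΦ-1 carrying the D371A substitution, sits in the first of the two Duet multiple cloning sites. There it is driven by a T7 promoter with an adjacent lac operator and the efficient T7 gene 10 ribosome binding site, so expression requires a host that supplies T7 RNA polymerase and is induced with IPTG or lactose. The automated feature table does not annotate the CasΦ coding sequence itself, but the unannotated stretch between the ribosome binding site and the annotated His tag corresponds to its position. The tag is the C-terminal hexahistidine tag described in the catalogue entry and allows metal-affinity purification. Downstream lies the second T7 promoter/lac operator unit with the residual S-tag region of the second cloning site, which appears to be empty, followed by the T7 terminator. The short tetracycline resistance, SET1 and extra AmpR promoter fragments are probably annotation artefacts of backbone sequence rather than functional elements. The "d" designation implies a nuclease-dead protein, suited to biochemical comparison with active CasΦ, a compact CRISPR effector from huge phages.
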