Addgene plasmid #158797: pPP378
Purpose: pRSF-Duet1 derived plasmid containing C-terminally hexa-histidine tagged dCasΦ-1(D371A) in MCS1 for expression in E. coli and protein purification
Depositing lab: Jennifer Doudna. Depositing organization: University of California, Berkeley. Publication: CRISPR-CasPhi from huge phages is a hypercompact genome editor. Pausch P, Al-Shayeb B, Bisom-Rapp E, Tsuchida CA, Li Z, Cress BF, Knott GJ, Jacobsen SE, Banfield JF, Doudna JA. Science. 2020 Jul 17;369(6501):333-337. doi: 10.1126/science.abb1400. PubMed 32675376.
Backbone
  Vector backbone: pRSF-Duet1
  Vector type: Bacterial Expression
Growth in bacteria
  Bacterial resistance: Kanamycin, 50 μg/mL
  Growth temperature: 37°C
  Growth strain: DH5alpha
  Copy number: High Copy
Gene/Insert
  Gene/Insert name: dCasPhi-1 (D371A)
Terms and licenses: Academic/Nonprofit Terms; Industry Terms: Not Available to Industry
How to cite: pPP378 was a gift from Jennifer Doudna (Addgene plasmid # 158797 ; http://n2t.net/addgene:158797 ; RRID:Addgene_158797)
